>Addgene plasmid #31454 | pRLCon1-249_SNP | depositor full sequence | sequence record 14405 | Author sequence
TCAATATTGGCCATTAGCCATATTATTCATTGGTTATATAGCATAAATCAATATTGGCTATTGGCCATTG
CATACGTTGTATCTATATCATAATATGTACATTTATATTGGCTCATGTCCAATATGACCGCCATGTTGGC
ATTGATTATTGACTAGTTATTAATAGTAATCAATTACGGGGTCATTAGTTCATAGCCCATATATGGAGTT
CCGCGTTACATAACTTACGGTAAATGGCCCGCCTGGCTGACCGCCCAACGACCCCCGCCCATTGACGTCA
ATAATGACGTATGTTCCCATAGTAACGCCAATAGGGACTTTCCATTGACGTCAATGGGTGGAGTATTTAC
GGTAAACTGCCCACTTGGCAGTACATCAAGTGTATCATATGCCAAGTCCGCCCCCTATTGACGTCAATGA
CGGTAAATGGCCCGCCTGGCATTATGCCCAGTACATGACCTTACGGGACTTTCCTACTTGGCAGTACATC
TACGTATTAGTCATCGCTATTACCATGGTGATGCGGTTTTGGCAGTACACCAATGGGCGTGGATAGCGGT
TTGACTCACGGGGATTTCCAAGTCTCCACCCCATTGACGTCAATGGGAGTTTGTTTTGGCACCAAAATCA
ACGGGACTTTCCAAAATGTCGTAACAACTGCGATCGCCCGCCCCGTTGACGCAAATGGGCGGTAGGCGTG
TACGGTGGGAGGTCTATATAAGCAGAGCTCGTTTAGTGAACCGTCAGATCACTAGAAGCTTTATTGCGGT
AGTTTATCACAGTTAAATTGCTAACGCAGTCAGTGCTTCTGACACAACAGTCTCGAACTTAAGCTGCAGT
GACTCTCTTAAGGTAGCCTTGCAGAAGTTGGTCGTGAGGCACTGGGCAGGTAAGTATCAAGGTTACAAGA
CAGGTTTAAGGAGACCAATAGAAACTGGGCTTGTCGAGACAGAGAAGACTCTTGCGTTTCTGATAGGCAC
CTATTGGTCTTACTGACATCCACTTTGCCTTTCTCTCCACAGGTGTCCACTCCCAGTTCAATTACAGCTC
TTAAGGCTAGAGTACTTAATACGACTCACTATAGGCTAGCCACCATGGCTTCCAAGGTGTACGACCCCGA
GCAACGCAAACGCATGATCACTGGGCCTCAGTGGTGGGCTCGCTGCAAGCAAATGAACGTGCTGGACTCC
TTCATCAACTACTATGATTCCGAGAAGCACGCCGAGAACGCCGTGATTTTTCTGCATGGTAACGCTGCCT
CCAGCTACCTGTGGAGGCACGTCGTGCCTCACATCGAGCCCGTGGCTAGATGCATCATCCCTGATCTGAT
CGGAATGGGTAAGTCCGGCAAGAGCGGGAATGGCTCATATCGCCTCCTGGATCACTACAAGTACCTCACC
GCTTGGTTCGAGCTGCTGAACCTTCCAAAGAAAATCATCTTTGTGGGCCACGACTGGGGGGCTTGTCTGG
CCTTTCACTACTCCTACGAGCACCAAGACAAGATCAAGGCCATCGTCCATGCTGAGAGTGTCGTGGACGT
GATCGAGTCCTGGGACGAGTGGCCTGACATCGAGGAGGATATCGCCCTGATCAAGAGCGAAGAGGGCGAG
AAAATGGTGCTTGAGAATAACTTCTTCGTCGAGACCATGCTCCCAAGCAAGATCATGCGGAAACTGGAGC
CTGAGGAGTTCGCTGCCTACCTGGAGCCATTCAAGGAGAAGGGCGAGGTTAGACGGCCTACCCTCTCCTG
GCCTCGCGAGATCCCTCTCGTTAAGGGAGGCAAGCCCGACGTCGTCCAGATTGTCCGCAACTACAACGCC
TACCTTCGGGCCAGCGACGATCTGCCTAAGATGTTCATCGAGTCCGACCCTGGGTTCTTTTCCAACGCTA
TTGTCGAGGGAGCTAAGAAGTTCCCTAACACCGAGTTCGTGAAGGTGAAGGGCCTCCACTTCAGCCAGGA
GGACGCTCCAGATGAAATGGGTAAGTACATCAAGAGCTTCGTGGAGCGCGTGCTGAAGAACGAGCAGTAA
TTCTAGTTAGCAAGCCGCTGGGGCTTGGGGGCTCCACTGGCTCCCCCCAGCCCCCTAAGAGAGCACCTGG
TGATCACGTGGTCACGGCAAAGGAAGACGTGATGCCAGGACCAGTCCCAGAGCAGGAATGGGAAGGATGA
AGGGCCCGAGAACATGGCCTAAGGGCCACATCCCACAGCCACCCTTGACGCCCTGCTCTGGATAACAAGA
CTTTGACTTGGGGAGACCTCTACTGCCTTGGACAACTTTTCTCATGTTGGCGGCCGCTTCCCTTTAGTGA
GGGTTAATGCTTCGAGCAGACATGATAAGATACATTGATGAGTTTGGACAAACCACAACTAGAATGCAGT
GAAAAAAATGCTTTATTTGTGAAATTTGTGATGCTATTGCTTTATTTGTAACCATTATAAGCTGCAATAA
ACAAGTTAACAACAACAATTGCATTCATTTTATGTTTCAGGTTCAGGGGGAGATGTGGGAGGTTTTTTAA
AGCAAGTAAAACCTCTACAAATGTGGTAAAATCCGATAAGGATCGATCCGGGCTGGCGTAATAGCGAAGA
GGCCCGCACCGATCGCCCTTCCCAACAGTTGCGCAGCCTGAATGGCGAATGG
[124 nt withheld, positions 2643-2766]
C
[91 nt withheld, positions 2768-2858]
A
[49 nt withheld, positions 2860-2908]
CCTTTGACGTTGGAGTCCACGTTCTTT
[37 nt withheld, positions 2936-2972]
ACCCTATCTCGGTCTATTCTTTTGATTTATAAGGGATTTTGCCGATTTCGGCCTATTGGTTAAAAAATGA
GCTGATTTAACAAAAATTTAACGCGAATTTTAACAAAATATTAACGCTTACAATTTCCTGATGCGGTATT
TTCTCCTTACGCATCTGTGCGGTATTTCACACCGCATACGCGGATCTGCGCAGCACCATGGCCTGAAATA
ACCTCTGAAAGAGGAACTTGGTTAGGTACCTTCTGAGGCGGAAAGAACCAGCTGTGGAATGTGTGTCAGT
TAGGGTGTGGAAAGTCCCCAGGCTCCCCAGCAGGCAGAAGTATGCAAAGCATGCATCTCAATTAGTCAGC
AACCAGGTGTGGAAAGTCCCCAGGCTCCCCAGCAGGCAGAAGTATGCAAAGCATGCATCTCAATTAGTCA
GCAACCATAGTCCCGCCCCTAACTCCGCCCATCCCGCCCCTAACTCCGCCCAGTTCCGCCCATTCTCCGC
CCCATGGCTGACTAATTTTTTTTATTTATGCAGAGGCCGAGGCCGCCTCGGCCTCTGAGCTATTCCAGAA
GTAGTGAGGAGGCTTTTTTGGAGGCCTAGGCTTTTGCAAAAAGCTTGATTCTTCTGACACAACAGTCTCG
AACTTAAGGCTAGAGCCACCATGATTGAACAAGATGGATTGCACGCAGGTTCTCCGGCCGCTTGGGTGGA
GAGGCTATTCGGCTATGACTGGGCACAACAGACAATCGGCTGCTCTGATGCCGCCGTGTTCCGGCTGTCA
GCGCAGGGGCGCCCGGTTCTTTTTGTCAAGACCGACCTGTCCGGTGCCCTGAATGAACTGCAGGACGAGG
CAGCGCGGCTATCGTGGCTGGCCACGACGGGCGTTCCTTGCGCAGCTGTGCTCGACGTTGTCACTGAAGC
GGGAAGGGACTGGCTGCTATTGGGCGAAGTGCCGGGGCAGGATCTCCTGTCATCTCACCTTGCTCCTGCC
GAGAAAGTATCCATCATGGCTGATGCAATGCGGCGGCTGCATACGCTTGATCCGGCTACCTGCCCATTCG
ACCACCAAGCGAAACATCGCATCGAGCGAGCACGTACTCGGATGGAAGCCGGTCTTGTCGATCAGGATGA
TCTGGACGAAGAGCATCAGGGGCTCGCGCCAGCCGAACTGTTCGCCAGGCTCAAGGCGCGCATGCCCGAC
GGCGAGGATCTCGTCGTGACCCATGGCGATGCCTGCTTGCCGAATATCATGGTGGAAAATGGCCGCTTTT
CTGGATTCATCGACTGTGGCCGGCTGGGTGTGGCGGACCGCTATCAGGACATAGCGTTGGCTACCCGTGA
TATTGCTGAAGAGCTTGGCGGCGAATGGGCTGACCGCTTCCTCGTGCTTTACGGTATCGCCGCTCCCGAT
TCGCAGCGCATCGCCTTCTATCGCCTTCTTGACGAGTTCTTCTGAGCGGGACTCTGGGGTTCGAAATGAC
CGACCAAGCGACGCCCAACCTGCCATCACGATGGCCGCAATAAAATATCTTTATTTTCATTACATCTGTG
TGTTGGTTTTTTGTGTGAATCGATAGCGATAAGGATCCGCGTATGGTGCACTCTCAGTACAATCTGCTCT
GATGCCGCATAGTTAAGCCAGCCCCGACACCCGCCAACACCCGCTGACGCGCCCTGACGGGCTTGTCTGC
TCCCGGCATCCGCTTACAGACAAGCTGTGACCGTCTCCGGGAGCTGCATGTGTCAGAGGTTTTCACCGTC
ATCACCGAAACGCGCGAGACGAAAGGGCCTCGTGATACGCCTATTTTTATAGGTTAATGTCATGATAATA
ATGGTTTCTTAGACGTCAGGTGGCACTTTTCGGGGAAATGTGCGCGGAACCCCTATTTGTTTATTTTTCT
AAATACATTCAAATATGTATCCGCTCATGAGACAATAACCCTGATAAATGCTTCAATAATATTGAAAAAG
GAAGAGTATGAGTATTCAACATTTCCGTGTCGCCCTTATTCCCTTTTTTGCGGCATTTTGCCTTCCTGTT
TTTGCTCACCCAGAAACGCTGGTGAAAGTAAAAGATGCTGAAGATCAGTTGGGTGCACGAGTGGGTTACA
TCGAACTGGATCTCAACAGCGGTAAGATCCTTGAGAGTTTTCGCCCCGAAGAACGTTTTCCAATGATGAG
CACTTTTAAAGTTCTGCTATGTGGCGCGGTATTATCCCGTATTGACGCCGGGCAAGAGCAACTCGGTCGC
CGCATACACTATTCTCAGAATGACTTGGTTGAGTACTCACCAGTCACAGAAAAGCATCTTACGGATGGCA
TGACAGTAAGAGAATTATGCAGTGCTGCCATAACCATGAGTGATAACACTGCGGCCAACTTACTTCTGAC
AACGATCGGAGGACCGAAGGAGCTAACCGCTTTTTTGCACAACATGGGGGATCATGTAACTCGCCTTGAT
CGTTGGGAACCGGAGCTGAATGAAGCCATACCAAACGACGAGCGTGACACCACGATGCCTGTAGCAATGG
CAACAACGTTGCGCAAACTATTAACTGGCGAACTACTTACTCTAGCTTCCCGGCAACAATTAATAGACTG
GATGGAGGCGGATAAAGTTGCAGGACCACTTCTGCGCTCGGCCCTTCCGGCTGGCTGGTTTATTGCTGAT
AAATCTGGAGCCGGTGAGCGTGGGTCTCGCGGTATCATTGCAGCACTGGGGCCAGATGGTAAGCCCTCCC
GTATCGTAGTTATCTACACGACGGGGAGTCAGGCAACTATGGATGAACGAAATAGACAGATCGCTGAGAT
AGGTGCCTCACTGATTAAGCATTGGTAACTGTCAGACCAAGTTTACTCATATATACTTTAGATTGATTTA
AAACTTCATTTTTAATTTAAAAGGATCTAGGTGAAGATCCTTTTTGATAATCTCATGACCAAAATCCCTT
AACGTGAGTTTTCGTTCCACTGAGCGTCAGACCCCGTAGAAAAGATCAAAGGATCTTCTTGAGATCCTTT
TTTTCTGCGCGTAATCTGCTGCTTGCAAACAAAAAAACCACCGCTACCAGCGGTGGTTTGTTTGCCGGAT
CAAGAGCTACCAACTCTTTTTCCGAAGGTAACTGGCTTCAGCAGAGCGCAGATACCAAATACTGTTCTTC
TAGTGTAGCCGTAGTTAGGCCACCACTTCAAGAACTCTGTAGCACCGCCTACATACCTCGCTCTGCTAAT
CCTGTTACCAGTGGCTGCTGCCAGTGGCGATAAGTCGTGTCTTACCGGGTTGGACTCAAGACGATAGTTA
CCGGATAAGGCGCAGCGGTCGGGCTGAACGGGGGGTTCGTGCACACAGCCCAGCTTGGAGCGAACGACCT
ACACCGAACTGAGATACCTACAGCGTGAGCTATGAGAAAGCGCCACGCTTCCCGAAGGGAGAAAGGCGGA
CAGGTATCCGGTAAGCGGCAGGGTCGGAACAGGAGAGCGCACGAGGGAGCTTCCAGGGGGAAACGCCTGG
TATCTTTATAGTCCTGTCGGGTTTCGCCACCTCTGACTTGAGCGTCGATTTTTGTGATGCTCGTCAGGGG
GGCGGAGCCTATGGAAAAACGCCAGCAACGCGGCCTTTTTACGGTTCCTGGCCTTTTGCTGGCCTTTTGC
TCACATGGCTCGACAGATCT
Features (pLannotate 1.2.2; 19 found; start..end, strand, type, name):
    140..517     +  enhancer       CMV enhancer: human cytomegalovirus immediate early enhancer
    518..729     +  promoter       CMV promoter: human cytomegalovirus (CMV) immediate early promoter
    890..1022    +  intron         chimeric intron: chimera between introns from human β-globin and immunoglobulin heavy chain genes
   1067..1085    +  promoter       T7 promoter: promoter for bacteriophage T7 RNA polymerase
   1095..2030    +  CDS            hRluc: Renilla luciferase human codon-optimized
   2301..2318    -  promoter       T3 promoter (fragment): promoter for bacteriophage T3 RNA polymerase
   2336..2457    -  polyA_signal   SV40 poly(A) signal: SV40 polyadenylation signal
   2480..2548    -  CDS            large T antigen (fragment): large T antigen from SV40 (simian virus 40)
   2572..2639    +  CDS            lacZα (fragment): LacZα fragment of β-galactosidase; lacZ fragment
   2643..3071    +  rep_origin     f1 ori (sequence partly withheld): f1 bacteriophage origin of replication; arrow indicates direction of (+) strand synthesis
   3099..3150    -  misc_feature   bom (fragment): basis of mobility region from pBR322
   3215..3572    +  promoter       SV40 promoter: SV40 enhancer and early promoter
   3623..4414    +  CDS            neo: KKA2_KLEPN - Also known as kan, nptII. Experimental evidence at protein level: Swiss-Prot protein existence level 1. Resistance to kanamycin, neomycin, paromomycin, ribostamycin, butirosin and gentamicin B. From Klebsiella pneumoniae.
   4481..4529    +  polyA_signal   poly(A) signal: synthetic polyadenylation signal
   4549..4603    -  misc_feature   bom (fragment): basis of mobility region from pBR322
   4705..4740    -  CDS            rop (fragment): Rop protein, which maintains plasmids at low copy number; rop
   4835..4939    +  promoter       AmpR promoter: bla
   4940..5800    +  CDS            AmpR: β-lactamase; bla; confers resistance to ampicillin, carbenicillin, and related antibiotics
   5971..6559    +  rep_origin     ori: high-copy-number ColE1/pMB1/pBR322/pUC origin of replication
