[The description below was written by a language model from this plasmid's Addgene catalogue record and pLannotate feature annotations shown in this document.]
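Description:
pRLCon1-249_SNP is a mammalian Renilla luciferase reporter plasmid built on the pRL-Con backbone and designed to test the regulatory potential of a piece of the human HNF4A 3' untranslated region. It is propagated in E. coli as a high-copy plasmid through a ColE1/pUC-type origin with ampicillin selection (β-lactamase under its own promoter). It also carries an f1 origin, which allows single-stranded DNA production. A separate cassette, consisting of the SV40 enhancer/early promoter, the neo (nptII) coding sequence and a synthetic poly(A) signal, could in principle support G418 selection in mammalian cells, although the record does not mention such use.

The reporter unit is driven by the CMV immediate early enhancer and promoter, followed by a chimeric β-globin/immunoglobulin intron that promotes efficient expression, and a T7 promoter just upstream of the human codon-optimized Renilla luciferase (hRluc) coding sequence. The 249 bp HNF4A 3'UTR fragment was inserted by restriction cloning (SpeI, destroyed, and NotI, retained). It is not annotated in the feature table, but the unannotated gap between the end of hRluc and the T3 promoter fragment and SV40 poly(A) signal is consistent with its position. There it becomes part of the luciferase transcript's 3'UTR.

This version carries the SNP rs11574744 within the miR-34a binding site, which according to the depositor destroys that site. Comparing its luciferase output with that of the corresponding fragment without the SNP would show whether miR-34a-mediated repression of HNF4A depends on this target site and how the variant affects it.
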