Addgene plasmid #31454: pRLCon1-249_SNP
Depositing lab: Gerhart Ryffel. Depositing organization: Universitaetsklinikum Essen. Publication: A systematic analysis of the 3'UTR of HNF4A mRNA reveals an interplay of regulatory elements including miRNA target sites. Wirsing A, Senkel S, Klein-Hitpass L, Ryffel GU. PLoS One. 2011;6(11):e27438. Epub 2011 Nov 30. 10.1371/journal.pone.0027438 PubMed 22140441.
Backbone
  Vector backbone: pRL-Con
  Backbone size w/o insert (bp): 6380
  Vector type: Mammalian Expression, Luciferase
Growth in bacteria
  Bacterial resistance: Ampicillin, 100 μg/mL
  Growth temperature: 37°C
  Growth strain: DH5alpha
  Copy number: High Copy
Gene/Insert
  Gene/Insert name: HNF4A 3'UTR fragment
  Species: H. sapiens (human)
  Insert size (bp): 249
  Mutation: SNP rs11574744 in miR-34a binding site
  Entrez Gene: HNF4A (a.k.a. FRTS4, HNF4, HNF4a7, HNF4a8, HNF4a9, HNF4alpha, MODY, MODY1, NR2A1, NR2A21, TCF, TCF-14, TCF14)
  Cloning method: Restriction Enzyme; 5′ cloning site SpeI (destroyed during cloning); 3′ cloning site NotI (not destroyed)
  Sequencing primers: 5′ taacaccgagttcgtgaaggtg
Terms and licenses: Academic/Nonprofit Terms; Industry Terms: Not Available to Industry
Depositor comments: To measure regulatory potential of 3'UTR. miR-34a site destroyed.
How to cite: pRLCon1-249_SNP was a gift from Gerhart Ryffel (Addgene plasmid # 31454 ; http://n2t.net/addgene:31454 ; RRID:Addgene_31454)
