>Addgene plasmid #31454 | pRLCon1-249_SNP | addgene partial sequence | sequence record 37164 | EBV-rev 5'-GTGGTTTGTCCAAACTCATC-3'
GNNNNNNNANCTTACCCTCACTAAAGGGAAGCGGCCGCCAACATGAGAAAAGTTGTCCAAGGCAGTAGAG
GTCTCCCCAAGTCAAAGTCTTGTTATCCAGAGCGGGGCGTCAAGGGTGGCTGTGGGATGTGGCCCTTAGG
CCATGTTCTCGGGCCCTTCATCCTTCCCATTCCTGCTCTGGGACTGGTCCTGGCATCACGTCTTCCTTTG
CCGTGACCACGTGATCACCAGGTGCTCCCTTAGGGGGCTGGGGGGAGCCAGTGGAGCCCCCAAGCCCCAG
CGGCTTGCTAACTAGAATTACTGCTCGTTCTTCAGCACGCGCTCCACGAAGCTCTTGATGTACTTACCCA
TTTCATCTGGAGCGTCCTCCTGGCTGAAGTGGAGGCCCTTCACCTTCACGAACTCGGTGTTAGGGAACTT
CTTAGCTCCCTCGACAATAGCGTTGGAAAAGAACCCAGGGTCGGACTCGATGAACATCTTAGGCAGATCG
TCGCTGGCCCGAAGGTAGGCGTTGTAGTTGCGGACAATCTGGACGACGTCGGGCTTGCCTCCCTTAACGA
GAGGGATCTCGCGAGGCCAGGAGAGGGTAGGCCGTCTAACCTCGCCCTTCTCCTTGAATGGCTCCAGGTA
GGCAGCGAACTCCTCAGGCTCCAGTTTCCGCATGATCTTGCTTGGGAGCATGGTCTCGACGAAGAAGTTA
TTCTCAAGCACCATTTTCTCGCCCTCTTCGCTCTTGATCAGGGCGATATCCTCCTCGATGTCAGGCCACT
CGTCCCAGGACTCGATCACGTCCACGACACTCTCAGCATGGACGATGGCCTTGATCTTGTCTTGGTGCTC
GTAGGA
